>Addgene plasmid #60591 | pAND_Reporter | depositor full sequence | sequence record 110378 | pAND_Reporter sequence 4511 bps
ATGAGGGAAGCGGTGATCGCCGAAGTATCGACTCAACTATCAGAGGTAGTTGGCGTCATCGAGCGCCATC
TCGAACCGACGTTGCTGGCCGTACATTTGTACGGCTCCGCAGTGGATGGCGGCCTGAAGCCACACAGTGA
TATTGATTTGCTGGTTACGGTGACCGTAAGGCTTGATGAAACAACGCGGCGAGCTTTGATCAACGACCTT
TTGGAAACTTCGGCTTCCCCTGGAGAGAGCGAGATTCTCCGCGCTGTAGAAGTCACCATTGTTGTGCACG
ACGACATCATTCCGTGGCGTTATCCAGCTAAGCGCGAACTGCAATTTGGAGAATGGCAGCGCAATGACAT
TCTTGCAGGTATCTTCGAGCCAGCCACGATCGACATTGATCTGGCTATCTTGCTGACAAAAGCAAGAGAA
CATAGCGTTGCCTTGGTAGGTCCAGCGGCGGAGGAACTCTTTGATCCGGTTCCTGAACAGGATCTATTTG
AGGCGCTAAATGAAACCTTAACGCTATGGAACTCGCCGCCCGACTGGGCTGGCGATGAGCGAAATGTAGT
GCTTACGTTGTCCCGCATTTGGTACAGCGCAGTAACCGGCAAAATCGCGCCGAAGGATGTCGCTGCCGAC
TGGGCAATGGAGCGCCTGCCGGCCCAGTATCAGCCCGTCATACTTGAAGCTAGACAGGCTTATCTTGGAC
AAGAAGAAGATCGCTTGGCCTCGCGCACAGATCAGTTGGAAGAATTTGTCCACTACGTGAAAGGCGAGAT
CACCAAGGTAGTCGGCAAATAATACTAGCTCCGGCAAAAAAACGGGCAAGGTGTCACCACCCTGCCCTTT
TTCTTTAAAACCGAAAAGATTACTTCGCGTTTGCCACCTGACGTCTAAGAATTTTCGAAAAATGGCCTCC
CAAATCGGGGGGCCTTTTTTATTGATAACAAAATTGACAGCTAGCTCAGTCCTAGGTATAATGCTAGCAG
TTCGATGAGAGCGATAACGGACGGCGCAGAAGGGGAGTAGCTCTTCGCCGGACCGTCGACATACTGCTCA
GCTCGTCTTAAGCGTAGTTTTCGTCGTTTGCTGCAGGCCTTTTGTATAGTTCATCCATGCCATGTGTAAT
CCCAGCAGCTGTTACAAACTCAAGAAGGACCATGTGGTCTCTCTTTTCGTTGGGATCTTTCGAAAGGGCA
GATTGTGTGGACAGGTAATGGTTGTCTGGTAAAAGGACAGGGCCATCGCCAATTGGAGTATTTTGTTGAT
AATGGTCTGCTAGTTGAACGCTTCCATCTTCAATGTTGTGTCTAATTTTGAAGTTAACTTTGATTCCATT
CTTTTGTTTGTCTGCCATGATGTATACATTGTGTGAGTTATAGTTGTATTCCAACTTGTGTCCAAGAATG
TTTCCATCTTCTTTAAAATCAATACCTTTTAACTCGATTCTATTAACAAGTGTATCACCTTCAAACTTGA
CTTCAGCACGTGTCTTATAGTTCCCGTCATCTTTGAAAAATATAGTTCTTTCCTGTACATAACCTTCGGG
CATGGCACTCTTGAAAAAGTCATGCCGTTTCATATGATCTGGGTATCTTGAAAAGCATTGAACACCATAA
GTCAAAGTAGTGACAAGTGTTGGCCATGGAACAGGTAGTTTTCCAGTAGTGCAAATAAATTTAAGGGTAA
GTTTTCCGTATGCTGCATCACCTTCACCCTCTCCACTGACAGAAAATTTGTGCCCATTAACATTACCATC
TAATTCAACAAGAATTGGGACAACTCCAGTGAAAAGTTCTTCTCCTTTACTCATCTAGTATTTCTCCTCT
TTCTCTAGATTAAACAAAATTATTTGTAGAGGCTGTTTCGTCCTCACGGACTCATCAGACCGGAAAGCAC
ATCCGGTGACAGCTAGCCAAGAGCAGTGCCTTGCAGAAGTTCTCGGGCGAGAATCTCGCGTAGACACATA
CATGAGCTACTAGAGCCAGGCATCAAATAAAACGAAAGGCTCAGTCGAAAGACTGGGCCTTTCGTTTTAT
CTGTTGTTTGTCGGTGAACGCTCTCTACTAGAGTCACACTGGCTCACCTTCGGGTGGGCCTTTCTGCGTT
TATAGCTCACTCAAAGGCGGTAATACGGTTATCCACAGAATCAGGGGATAACGCAGGAAAGAACATGTGA
GCAAAAGGCCAGCAAAAGGCCAGGAACCGTAAAAACTGTCAGACCAAGTTTACGAGCTCGCTTGGACTCC
TGTTGATAGATCCAGTAATGACCTCAGAACTCCATCTGGATTTGTTCAGAACGCTCGGTTGCCGCCGGGC
GTTTTTTATTGGTGAGAATCCAAGCACTAGGGACAGTAAGACGGGTAAGCCTGTTGATGATACCGCTGCC
TTACTGGGTGCATTAGCCAGTCTGAATGACCTGTCACGGGATAATCCGAAGTGGTCAGACTGGAAAATCA
GAGGGCAGGAACTGCTGAACAGCAAAAAGTCAGATAGCACCACATAGCAGACCCGCCATAAAACGCCCTG
AGAAGCCCGTGACGGGCTTTTCTTGTATTATGGGTAGTTTCCTTGCATGAATCCATAAAAGGCGCCTGTA
GTGCCATTTACCCCCATTCACTGCCAGAGCCGTGAGCGCAGCGAACTGAATGTCACGAAAAAGACAGCGA
CTCAGGTGCCTGATGGTCGGAGACAAAAGGAATATTCAGCGATTTGCCCGAGCTTGCGAGGGTGCTACTT
AAGCCTTTAGGGTTTTAAGGTCTGTTTTGTAGAGGAGCAAACAGCGTTTGCGACATCCTTTTGTAATACT
GCGGAACTGACTAAAGTAGTGAGTTATACACAGGGCTGGGATCTATTCTTTTTATCTTTTTTTATTCTTT
CTTTATTCTATAAATTATAACCACTTGAATATAAACAAAAAAAACACACAAAGGTCTAGCGGAATTTACA
GAGGGTCTAGCAGAATTTACAAGTTTTCCAGCAAAGGTCTAGCAGAATTTACAGATACCCACAACTCAAA
GGAAAAGGACATGTAATTATCATTGACTAGCCCATCTCAATTGGTATAGTGATTAAAATCACCTAGACCA
ATTGAGATGTATGTCTGAATTAGTTGTTTTCAAAGCAAATGAACTAGCGATTAGTCGCTATGACTTAACG
GAGCATGAAACCAAGCTAATTTTATGCTGTGTGGCACTACTCAACCCCACGATTGAAAACCCTACAAGGA
AAGAACGGACGGTATCGTTCACTTATAACCAATACGCTCAGATGATGAACATCAGTAGGGAAAATGCTTA
TGGTGTATTAGCTAAAGCAACCAGAGAGCTGATGACGAGAACTGTGGAAATCAGGAATCCTTTGGTTAAA
GGCTTTGAGATTTTCCAGTGGACAAACTATGCCAAGTTCTCAAGCGAAAAATTAGAATTAGTTTTTAGTG
AAGAGATATTGCCTTATCTTTTCCAGTTAAAAAAATTCATAAAATATAATCTGGAACATGTTAAGTCTTT
TGAAAACAAATACTCTATGAGGATTTATGAGTGGTTATTAAAAGAACTAACACAAAAGAAAACTCACAAG
GCAAATATAGAGATTAGCCTTGATGAATTTAAGTTCATGTTAATGCTTGAAAATAACTACCATGAGTTTA
AAAGGCTTAACCAATGGGTTTTGAAACCAATAAGTAAAGATTTAAACACTTACAGCAATATGAAATTGGT
GGTTGATAAGCGAGGCCGCCCGACTGATACGTTGATTTTCCAAGTTGAACTAGATAGACAAATGGATCTC
GTAACCGAACTTGAGAACAACCAGATAAAAATGAATGGTGACAAAATACCAACAACCATTACATCAGATT
CCTACCTACGTAACGGACTAAGAAAAACACTACACGATGCTTTAACTGCAAAAATTCAGCTCACCAGTTT
TGAGGCAAAATTTTTGAGTGACATGCAAAGTAAGCATGATCTCAATGGTTCGTTCTCATGGCTCACGCAA
AAACAACGAACCACACTAGAGAACATACTGGCTAAATACGGAAGGATCTGAGGTTCTTATGGCTCTTGTA
TCTATCAGTGAAGCATCAAGACTAACAAACAAAAGTAGAACAACTGTTCACCGTTAGATATCAAAGGGAA
AACTGTCCATATGCACAGATGAAAACGGTGTAAAAAAGATAGATACATCAGAGCTTTTACGAGTTTTTGG
TGCATTTAAAGCTGTTCACCATGAACAGATCGACAATGTAACGATTATCAAAAAGGATCTTCACCTAGAT
CCTTTTAAATTAAAAATGAAGCTTCGTTGTGTCTCAAAATCTCTGATGTTACATTGCACAAGATAAAAAT
ATATCATCATGAACAATAAAACTGTCTGCTTACATAAACAGTAATACAAGGGGTGTTTACTAGAGGTTGA
TCGGGCACGTAAGAGGTTCCAACTTTCACCATAATGAAATAAGATCACTACCGGGCGTATTTTTTGAGTT
ATCGAGATTTTCAGGAGCTAAGGAAGCTAAA
Features (pLannotate 1.2.2; 13 found; start..end, strand, type, name):
      1..792     +  CDS            SmR: aminoglycoside adenylyltransferase (Murphy, 1985); aadA; confers resistance to spectinomycin and streptomycin
    800..859     +  terminator     his operon terminator: This putative transcriptin terminator from the E. coli his operon has a 2-bp deletion introduced during synthesis. Its efficiency has not been determined.
    944..978     +  promoter       J23119 promoter: bacterial promoter (Registry of Standard Biological Parts BBa J23119)
   1060..1081    -  CDS            ssrA tag (LVA) (fragment): C-terminal peptide that mediates degradation in bacteria through the ClpXP and ClpAP proteases (McGinness et al., 2006) mutant LVA variant that confers accelerated degradation under some conditions (Andersen et al., 1998)
   1091..1804    -  CDS            GFP: green fluorescent protein
   1853..1902    -  misc_RNA       sTRSV HHRz: hammerhead ribozyme from the tobacco ringspot virus satellite RNA (Khvorova et al., 2003)
   1984..2055    +  terminator     rrnB T1 terminator: transcription terminator T1 from the E. coli rrnB gene
   2071..2098    +  terminator     T7Te terminator: phage T7 early transcription terminator
   2104..2176    -  rep_origin     RSF ori (fragment): Plasmids containing the RSF 1030 origin of replication can be propagated in E. coli cells that contain additional plasmids with compatible origins.
   2235..2329    +  terminator     lambda t0 terminator: transcription terminator from phage lambda
   2821..3043    +  rep_origin     pSC101 ori: low-copy replication origin that requires the Rep101 protein
   3091..4041    +  CDS            Rep101: RepA protein needed for replication with the pSC101 origin; rep101
   4414..4511    +  promoter       cat promoter: promoter of the E. coli cat gene encoding chloramphenicol acetyltransferase
