[The description below was written by a language model from this plasmid's Addgene catalogue record and pLannotate feature annotations shown in this document.]
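Description:
pAND_Reporter is a synthetic bacterial reporter plasmid built to read out a recombinase-based AND gate in E. coli, as part of work on permanent genetic memory. The catalogue lists the backbone and copy number as unknown, but the annotated 4.5 kb sequence shows a pSC101 origin together with its Rep101 (RepA) replication protein, a combination that normally gives low-copy maintenance. A short fragment matching the RSF1030 origin is also annotated but is too small to be a functional replicon. Selection is by spectinomycin through the aadA aminoglycoside adenylyltransferase gene. This gene starts at the first base of the circular map, directly after a cat promoter at the end of the sequence, which presumably drives it.

The payload is described as attB-GFPmut3-RiboJ-attP. In the feature table, the strong constitutive J23119 promoter sits on the forward strand, while the GFP coding sequence lies downstream on the reverse strand. GFP carries a partial ssrA (LVA) degradation tag and is preceded by the sTRSV hammerhead ribozyme that forms the core of the RiboJ insulator. In this starting state the reporter is therefore inverted relative to its promoter and should be silent. Recombination between flanking attB and attP sites by a cognate serine integrase would flip the cassette so that GFP is transcribed, giving a heritable fluorescent output. RiboJ cleaves off the upstream leader to standardise expression. The att sites themselves are not annotated, and the record does not say which integrases act on them or how the two inputs are combined. The his operon, rrnB T1, T7Te and lambda t0 terminators insulate the reporter from neighbouring transcription.
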