Addgene plasmid #60591: pAND_Reporter
Purpose: AND gate reporter
Depositing lab: Christopher Voigt. Depositing organization: Massachusetts Institute of Technology. Publication: Permanent genetic memory with >1-byte capacity. Yang L, Nielsen AA, Fernandez-Rodriguez J, McClune CJ, Laub MT, Lu TK, Voigt CA. Nat Methods. 2014 Dec;11(12):1261-6. doi: 10.1038/nmeth.3147. Epub 2014 Oct 26. PubMed 25344638.
Backbone
  Vector backbone: unknown
  Vector type: Bacterial Expression
Growth in bacteria
  Bacterial resistance: Spectinomycin, 50 μg/mL
  Growth temperature: 37°C
  Growth strain: DH10B
  Copy number: Unknown
Gene/Insert
  Gene/Insert name: AND_Reporter (alt name: attB-GFPmut3-RiboJ-attP)
  Species: Synthetic
  Cloning method: Unknown
  Sequencing primers: 5′ GFP-F; 3′ GFP-R
Terms and licenses: Academic/Nonprofit Terms; Industry Terms: Not Available to Industry
How to cite: pAND_Reporter was a gift from Christopher Voigt (Addgene plasmid # 60591 ; http://n2t.net/addgene:60591 ; RRID:Addgene_60591)
