>Addgene plasmid #60591 | pAND_Reporter | addgene partial sequence | sequence record 108849 | Spect-F 5'-cagcccgtcatacttgaagc-3'
CGCTTGGCCTCGCGCACAGATCAGTTGGAAGAATTTGTCCACTACGTGAAAGGCGAGATCACCAAGGTAG
TCGGCAAATAATACTAGCTCCGGCAAAAAAACGGGCAAGGTGTCACCACCCTGCCCTTTTTCTTTAAAAC
CGAAAAGATTACTTCGCGTTTGCCACCTGACGTCTAAGAATTTTCGAAAAATGGCCTCCCAAATCGGGGG
GCCTTTTTTATTGATAACAAAATTGACAGCTAGCTCAGTCCTAGGTATAATGCTAGCAGTTCGATGAGAG
CGATAACGGACGGCGCAGAAGGGGAGTAGCTCTTCGCCGGACCGTCGACATACTGCTCAGCTCGTCTTAA
GCGTAGTTTTCGTCGTTTGCTGCAGGCCTTTTGTATAGTTCATCCATGCCATGTGTAATCCCAGCAGCTG
TTACAAACTCAAGAAGGACCATGTGGTCTCTCTTTTCGTTGGGATCTTTCGAAAGGGCAGATTGTGTGGA
CAGGTAATGGTTGTCTGGTAAAAGGACAGGGCCATCGCCAATTGGAGTATTTTGTTGATAATGGTCTGCT
AGTTGAACGCTTCCATCTTCAATGTTGTGTCTAATTTTGAAGTTAACTTTGATTCCATTCTTTTGTTTGT
CTGCCATGATGTATACATTGTGTGAGTTATAGTTGTATTCCAACTTGTGTCCAAGAATGTTTCCATCTTC
TTTAAAATCAATACCTTTTAACTCGATTCTATTAACAAGTGTATCACCTTCAAACTTGACTTCAGCACGT
GTCTTATAGTTCCCGTCATCTTTGAA
