>Addgene plasmid #60591 | pAND_Reporter | addgene partial sequence | sequence record 109088 | T0term-R 5'-GCGGCAACCGAGCGTTC-3'
CTGGATCTATCAACAGGAGTCCAAGCGAGCTCGTAAACTTGGTCTGACAGTTTTTACGGTTCCTGGCCTT
TTGCTGGCCTTTTGCTCACATGTTCTTTCCTGCGTTATCCCCTGATTCTGTGGATAACCGTATTACCGCC
TTTGAGTGAGCTATAAACGCAGAAAGGCCCACCCGAAGGTGAGCCAGTGTGACTCTAGTAGAGAGCGTTC
ACCGACAAACAACAGATAAAACGAAAGGCCCAGTCTTTCGACTGAGCCTTTCGTTTTATTTGATGCCTGG
CTCTAGTAGCTCATGTATGTGTCTACGCGAGATTCTCGCCCGAGAACTTCTGCAAGGCACTGCTCTTGGC
TAGCTGTCACCGGATGTGCTTTCCGGTCTGATGAGTCCGTGAGGACGAAACAGCCTCTACAAATAATTTT
GTTTAATCTAGAGAAAGAGGAGAAATACTAGATGAGTAAAGGAGAAGAACTTTTCACTGGAGTTGTCCCA
ATTCTTGTTGAATTAGATGGTAATGTTAATGGGCACAAATTTTCTGTCAGTGGAGAGGGTGAAGGTGATG
CAGCATACGGAAAACTTACCCTTAAATTTATTTGCACTACTGGAAAACTACCTGTTCCATGGCCAACACT
TGTCACTACTTTGACTTATGGTGTTCAATGCTTTTCAAGATACCCAGATCATATGAAACGGCATGACTTT
TTCAAGAGTGCCATGCCCGAAGGTTATGTACAGGAAAGAACTATATTTTTCAAAGATGACGGGAACTATA
AGACACGTGCTGAAGTCAAGTTTGAAGGTGATACACTTGTTAATAGAATCGAGTTAAAAGGTATTGATTT
TAAAGAAGATGGAAACATTCTTGGACACAAGTTGGAATACAACTATAACTCACACAATGTATACATCATG
GCAGACA
